Addgene plasmid #244688: CL20_mEGFP_FOidr_136
Purpose: Express mEGFP-tagged intrinsically disordered protein (IDR), FOidr_136, derived from human fusion protein PAX5_ESRRA
Depositing lab: Richard Kriwacki. Depositing organization: St. Jude Children's Research Hospital. Publication: Proteome-wide computational analyses reveal links between protein condensate formation and RNA biology. Maiti S, Tripathi S, Baggett DW, Phillips AH, Park CG, Wang J, Wahiduzzaman, Freyaldenhoven WT, Kinger S, Pioso BJ, Bollinger JC, Somjee R, Lang B, Babu MM, Kriwacki RW. Sci Adv. 2025 Dec 5;11(49):eady1420. doi: 10.1126/sciadv.ady1420. Epub 2025 Dec 3. PubMed 41337585.
Backbone
  Vector backbone: CL20
  Vector type: Mammalian Expression
Growth in bacteria
  Bacterial resistance: Ampicillin, 100 μg/mL
  Growth temperature: 37°C
  Growth strain: NEB Stable
  Copy number: High Copy
Gene/Insert
  Gene/Insert name: FOidr_136
  Species: H. sapiens (human)
  Mutation: Unmutated
  Tag / fusion protein: monomeric EGFP (N terminal on insert)
  Cloning method: Restriction Enzyme; 5′ cloning site Unknown (unknown if destroyed)
Terms and licenses: Academic/Nonprofit Terms; Industry Terms: Not Available to Industry
Depositor comments: PAX5_ESRRA_1_102
How to cite: CL20_mEGFP_FOidr_136 was a gift from Richard Kriwacki (Addgene plasmid # 244688 ; http://n2t.net/addgene:244688 ; RRID:Addgene_244688)
