[The description below was written by a language model from this plasmid's Addgene catalogue record and pLannotate feature annotations shown in this document.]
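Description:
CL20_mEGFP_FOidr_136 is a mammalian expression plasmid built on the CL20 backbone. The catalogue lists it only as a mammalian expression vector, but the annotated features show the architecture of a self-inactivating HIV-1-derived lentiviral transfer vector. In bacteria it is maintained through a high-copy ColE1/pUC-type origin and selected with ampicillin via the β-lactamase gene. A recombination-reducing growth strain is recorded, which fits the repeated LTR sequences. The viral portion begins with a CMV enhancer joined to a truncated 5' LTR, which would drive genomic RNA production in packaging cells. It continues with the Ψ packaging signal and a gag fragment, the cPPT/CTS, the Rev response element, and a ΔU3 3' LTR fragment followed by a rabbit β-globin polyadenylation signal. An SV40 origin, an SV40 poly(A) signal and lac promoter/operator remnants lie in the plasmid backbone. Several short hits, such as the vif, nef, Rev, lacI and tight TRE fragments, look like residual or incidental matches rather than functional elements.

The payload sits between the RRE and the 3' LTR. An internal CMV enhancer/promoter drives monomeric EGFP fused at the N terminus of FOidr_136, an unmutated human intrinsically disordered region taken from the PAX5_ESRRA fusion protein. The depositor comment indicates that it spans residues 1 to 102 of the fusion, and the feature table correspondingly detects a PAX5 fragment immediately downstream of mEGFP. No mammalian selection marker is annotated, so green fluorescence is the readout for expressing cells. The construct is intended for expressing the fluorescently tagged IDR in mammalian cells, and the associated study concerns protein condensate formation and its links to RNA biology.
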