Features (pLannotate 1.2.2; 29 found; start..end, strand, type, name):
    199..254     -  polyA_signal   β-globin poly(A) signal: rabbit β-globin polyadenylation signal (Gil and Proudfoot, 1987)
    340..475     -  LTR            3' LTR (ΔU3) (fragment): self-inactivating 3' long terminal repeat (LTR) from HIV-1
    477..545     -  CDS            nef (fragment): NEF_HV1Z2 - Experimental evidence at protein level: Swiss-Prot protein existence level 1. Extracellular Nef protein targets CD4(+) T-lymphocytes for apoptosis by interacting with CXCR4 surface receptors. From Human immunodeficiency virus type 1 group M subtype D (isolate Z2/CDC-Z34) (HIV-1).
    595..876     -  CDS            PAX5 (fragment): PAX5_HUMAN - Experimental evidence at protein level: Swiss-Prot protein existence level 1. (Microbial infection) Plays an essential role in the maintenance of Epstein-Barr virus genome copy number within the host cell by promoting EBNA1/oriP-dependent binding and transcription (PubMed:31941781). Participates also in the inhibition of lytic EBV reactivation by modulating viral BZLF1 activity (PubMed:23678172). From Homo sapiens (Human).
    919..1635    -  CDS            mEGFP: mEGFP is a basic (constitutively fluorescent) green fluorescent protein published in 2002, derived from Aequorea victoria. It has moderate acid sensitivity.
   1649..1686    -  misc_feature   MCS (fragment): multiple cloning site
   1685..1701    -  promoter       tight TRE promoter (fragment): Tet-responsive promoter PTight, consisting of seven tet operator sequences followed by the minimal CMV promoter
   1717..1920    -  promoter       CMV promoter: human cytomegalovirus (CMV) immediate early promoter
   1921..2224    -  enhancer       CMV enhancer: human cytomegalovirus immediate early enhancer
   2292..2308    -  misc_feature   MCS (fragment): multiple cloning site
   2308..2333    -  CDS            Rev (fragment): human immunodeficiency virus 1 (HIV-1) Rev protein; rev; enhances nuclear export of unspliced and incompletely spliced viral mRNAs
   2710..2943    -  misc_feature   RRE: The Rev response element (RRE) of HIV-1 allows for Rev-dependent mRNA export from the nucleus to the cytoplasm.
   3077..3160    -  CDS            vif (fragment): VIF_HV1BR - Experimental evidence at protein level: Swiss-Prot protein existence level 1. Counteracts the innate antiviral activity of host APOBEC3F and APOBEC3G. Forms a complex with host APOBEC3F and APOBEC3G thus preventing the entry of these lethally hypermutating enzymes into progeny virions. Recruits an active E3 ubiquitin ligase complex composed of elongin BC, CUL5, and RBX2 to induce polyubiquitination of APOBEC3G and APOBEC3F. In turn, they are directed to the 26S proteasome for degradation. Vif interaction with APOBEC3G also blocks its cytidine deaminase activity in a proteasome-inde
   3303..3420    -  misc_feature   cPPT/CTS: central polypurine tract and central termination sequence of HIV-1
   3569..3928    -  CDS            HIV-1 gag (fragment): gag protein from human immunodeficiency virus 1; gag
   3912..4037    -  misc_feature   HIV-1 Ψ: packaging signal of human immunodeficiency virus type 1
   4084..4341    -  LTR            5' LTR (truncated): truncated 5' long terminal repeat (LTR) from HIV-1
   4343..4722    -  enhancer       CMV enhancer: human cytomegalovirus immediate early enhancer
   4753..4857    +  promoter       AmpR promoter: bla
   4858..5718    +  CDS            AmpR: β-lactamase; bla; confers resistance to ampicillin, carbenicillin, and related antibiotics
   5889..6477    +  rep_origin     ori: high-copy-number ColE1/pMB1/pBR322/pUC origin of replication
   6660..6714    +  CDS            lacI (fragment): lac repressor; lacI; The lac repressor binds to the lac operator to inhibit transcription in E. coli. This inhibition can be relieved by adding lactose or isopropyl-β-D-thiogalactopyranoside (IPTG).
   6716..6850    -  polyA_signal   SV40 poly(A) signal: SV40 polyadenylation signal
   6870..7005    -  rep_origin     SV40 ori: SV40 origin of replication
   7029..7051    -  promoter       SV40 promoter (fragment): SV40 enhancer and early promoter
   7058..7097    +  CDS            lacI (fragment): lac repressor; lacI; The lac repressor binds to the lac operator to inhibit transcription in E. coli. This inhibition can be relieved by adding lactose or isopropyl-β-D-thiogalactopyranoside (IPTG).
   7110..7131    +  protein_bind   CAP binding site: CAP binding activates transcription in the presence of cAMP. E. coli catabolite activator protein
   7146..7176    +  promoter       lac promoter: promoter for the E. coli lac operon
   7184..7200    +  protein_bind   lac operator: The lac repressor binds to the lac operator to inhibit transcription in E. coli. This inhibition can be relieved by adding lactose or isopropyl-β-D-thiogalactopyranoside (IPTG). lac repressor encoded by lacI
>Addgene plasmid #244688 | CL20_mEGFP_FOidr_136 | addgene full sequence | sequence record 488159 | Addgene NGS Result
AAAAAAAATCTAACCTCAAGTCAAGGCTTTTCTATGGAATAAGGAATGGACAGCAGGGGGCTGTTTCATA
TACTGATGACCTCTTTATAGCCAACCTTTGTTCATGGCAGCCAGCATATGGGCATATGTTGCCAAACTCT
AAACCAAATACTCATTCTGATGTTTTAAATGATTTGCCCTCCCATATGTCCTTCCGAGTGAGAGACACAA
AAAATTCCAACACACTATTGCAATGAAAATAAATTTCCTTTATTAGCCAGAAGTCAGATGCTCAAGGGGC
TTCATGATGTCCCCATAATTTTTGGCAGAGGGAAAAAGATCTGCTAGCTCGAGCAGCTGAAGCTTTATTG
AGGCTTAAGCAGTGGGTTCCCTAGTTAGCCAGAGAGCTCCCAGGCTCAGATCTGGTCTAACCAGAGAGAC
CCAGTACAGGCAAAAAGCAGATCTTGTCTTCTTTGGGAGTGAATTAGCCCTTCCAGTCCCCCCTTTTCTT
TTAAAAAGTGGCTAAGATCTACAGCTGCCTTGTAAGTCATTGGTCTTAAAGGTACCGTAATCTTATCTAG
AACCGGTTCAGGCTGGACAAGAGTACTCGATAGAACCCTCGTCGCGTTTACGCTTATTGGTATCGGCGCT
CGGCGAGGTGATGCCCAAAATGCCGGAGATACTATACGAGCTACCTGCAGAGTCCGTCGAAACGCTACTA
ACTTGTGTAACAGAACCTGTGGACACGATCGAGTGAGATGAGGCAGGAACGGGCTGATTGGGAGGCTGCT
GTACCTTCGTGCGGATGATGCGGTTGATGCTTGAAACTGACGGTACGGTGTCATTATCACAAACACGCTC
AGCCAGCAAACGATCGCGGATCTCCCACGCAAACATCCGGGAAGCGGCCGCACTTCCCCCGGAGCCTCCG
CTTCCGCCCTTGTACAGCTCGTCCATGCCGAGAGTGATCCCGGCGGCGGTCACGAACTCCAGCAGGACCA
TGTGATCGCGCTTCTCGTTGGGGTCTTTGCTCAGCTTGGACTGGGTGCTCAGGTAGTGGTTGTCGGGCAG
CAGCACGGGGCCGTCGCCGATGGGGGTGTTCTGCTGGTAGTGGTCGGCGAGCTGCACGCTGCCGTCCTCG
ATGTTGTGGCGGATCTTGAAGTTCACCTTGATGCCGTTCTTCTGCTTGTCGGCCATGATATAGACGTTGT
GGCTGTTGTAGTTGTACTCCAGCTTGTGCCCCAGGATGTTGCCGTCCTCCTTGAAGTCGATGCCCTTCAG
CTCGATGCGGTTCACCAGGGTGTCGCCCTCGAACTTCACCTCGGCGCGGGTCTTGTAGTTGCCGTCGTCC
TTGAAGAAGATGGTGCGCTCCTGGACGTAGCCTTCGGGCATGGCGGACTTGAAGAAGTCGTGCTGCTTCA
TGTGGTCGGGGTAGCGGCTGAAGCACTGCACGCCGTAGGTCAGGGTGGTCACGAGGGTGGGCCAGGGCAC
GGGCAGCTTGCCGGTGGTGCAGATGAACTTCAGGGTCAGCTTGCCGTAGGTGGCATCGCCCTCGCCCTCG
CCGGACACGCTGAACTTGTGGCCGTTTACGTCGCCGTCCAGCTCGACCAGGATGGGCACCACCCCGGTGA
ACAGCTCCTCGCCCTTGCTCACCATGGTGGCGACCGGTGGATCCCGGGCCCGCGGTACCGTCGACTGCAG
AATTCGGTTCACTAAACGAGCCCGGTTCACTAAACGAGCTCTGCTTATATAGACCTCCCACCGTACACGC
CTACCGCCCATTTGCGTCAATGGGGCGGAGTTGTTACGACATTTTGGAAAGTCCCGTTGATTTTGGTGCC
AAAACAAACTCCCATTGACGTCAATGGGGTGGAGACTTGGAAATCCCCGTGAGTCAAACCGCTATCCACG
CCCATTGATGTACTGCCAAAACCGCATCACCATGGTAATAGCGATGACTAATACGTAGATGTACTGCCAA
GTAGGAAAGTCCCATAAGGTCATGTACTGGGCATAATGCCAGGCGGGCCATTTACCGTCATTGACGTCAA
TAGGGGGCGTACTTGGCATATGATACACTTGATGTACTGCCAAGTGGGCAGTTTACCGTAAATACTCCAC
CCATTGACGTCAATGGAAAGTCCCTATTGGCGTTACTATGGGAACATACGTCATTATTGACGTCAATGGG
CGGGGGTCGTTGGGCGGTCAGCCAGGCGGGCCATTTACCGTAAGTTATGTAACGCGGAACTCCATATATG
GGCTATGAACTAATGACCCCGTAATTGATTACTATTAATAACTAGCACGCGTTCGAAGCTTGAGCTCGGT
CCCCTCGGGGTTGGGAGGTGGGTCTGAAACGATAATGGTGAATATCCCTGCCTAACTCTATTCACTATAG
AAAGTACAGCAAAAACTATTCTTAAACCTACCAAGCCTCCTACTATCATTATGAATAATTTTATATACCA
CAGCCAATTTGTTATGTTAAACCAATTCCACAAACTTGCCCATTTATCTAATTCCAATAATTCTTGTTCA
TTCTTTTCTTGCTGGTTTTGCGATTCTTCAATTAAGGAGTGTATTAAGCTTGTGTAATTGTTAATTTCTC
TGTCCCACTCCATCCAGGTCGTGTGATTCCAAATCTGTTCCAGAGATTTATTACTCCAACTAGCATTCCA
AGGCACAGCAGTGGTGCAAATGAGTTTTCCAGAGCAACCCCAAATCCCCAGGAGCTGTTGATCCTTTAGG
TATCTTTCCACAGCCAGGATTCTTGCCTGGAGCTGCTTGATGCCCCAGACTGTGAGTTGCAACAGATGCT
GTTGCGCCTCAATAGCCCTCAGCAAATTGTTCTGCTGCTGCACTATACCAGACAATAATTGTCTGGCCTG
TACCGTCAGCGTCATTGACGCTGCGCCCATAGTGCTTCCTGCTGCTCCCAAGAACCCAAGGAACAAAGCT
CCTATTCCCACTGCTCTTTTTTCTCTCTGCACCACTCTTCTCTTTGCCTTGGTGGGTGCTACTCCTAATG
GTTCAATTTTTACTACTTTATATTTATATAATTCACTTCTCCAATTGTCCCTCATATCTCCTCCTTATGG
TGTTTTACTAAACTTTTCCATGTTCTAATCCTCATCCTGTCTACTTGCCACACAATCATCACCTGCCATC
TGTTTTCCATAATCCCTAATGATCTTTGCTTTTCTTCTTGGCACTACTTTTATGTCACTATTATCTTGTA
TTACTACTGCCCCTTCACCTTTCCAGAGGAGCTTTGCTGGTCCTTTCCAAAGTGGATTTCTGCTGTCCCT
GTAATAAACCCGAAAATTTTGAATTTTTGTAATTTGTTTTTGTAATTCTTTAGTTTGTATGTCTGTTGCT
ATTATGTCTACTATTCTTTCCCCTGCACTGTACCCCCCAATCCCCCCTTTTCTTTTAAAATTGTGGATGA
ATACTGCCATTTGTACTGCTGTCTTAAGATGTTCAGCCTGATCTCTTACCTGTCCTATAATTTTCTTTAA
TTCTTTATTCATAGATTCTACTACTCCTTGACTTTGGGGATTGTAGGGAATTTCCAGGTCTGAAGATCCT
GCTGCTTGCTGTGCTTTTTTCTTACTTTTGTTTTGCTCTTCCTCTATCTTGTCTAAAGCTTCCTTGGTGT
CTTTTATCTCTATCCTTTGATGCACACAATAGAGGGTTGCTACTGTATTATATAATGATCTAAGTTCTTC
TGATCCTGTCTGAAGGGATGGTTGTAGCTGTCCCAGTATTTGTCTACAGCCTTCTGATGTTTCTAACAGG
CCAGTATTAACTGCGAATCGTTCTAGCTCCCTGCTTGCCCATACTATATGTTTTAATTTATATTTTTTCT
TTCCCCCTGGCCTTAACCGAATTTTTTCCCATCGCGATCTAATTCTCCCCCGCTTAATACTGACGCTCTC
GCACCCATCTCTCTCCTTCTAGCCTCCGCTAGTCAAAATTTTTGGCGTACTCACCAGTCGCCGCCCCTCG
CCTCTTGCCGTGCGCGCTTCAGCAAGCCGAGTCCTGCGTCGAGAGAGCTCCTCTGGTTTCCCTTTCGCTT
TCAAGTCCCTGTTCGGGCGCCACTGCTAGAGATTTTCCACACTGACTAAAAGGGTCTGAGGGATCTCTAG
TTACCAGAGTCACACAACAGACGGGCACACACTACTTGAAGCACTCAAGGCAAGCTTTATTGAGGCTTAA
GCAGTGGGTTCCCTAGTTAGCCAGAGAGCTCCCAGGCTCAGATCTGGTCTAACCAGAGAGACCCAGTACA
GGCAAAAAGCAGCTGCTTATATGCAGGATCTGAGGGCTCGCCACTCCCCAGTCCCGCCCAGGCCACGCCT
CCCATGGTAATAGCGATGACTAATACGTAGATGTACTGCCAAGTAGGAAAGTCCCATAAGGTCATGTACT
GGGCATAATGCCAGGCGGGCCATTTACCGTCATTGACGTCAATAGGGGGCGTACTTGGCATATGATACAC
TTGATGTACTGCCAAGTGGGCAGTTTACCGTAAATACTCCACCCATTGACGTCAATGGAAAGTCCCTATT
GGCGTTACTATGGGAACATACGTCATTATTGACGTCAATGGGCGGGGGTCGTTGGGCGGTCAGCCAGGCG
GGCCATTTACCGTAAGTTATGTAACGCGGAACTCCATATATGGGCTATGAACTAATGACCCCGTAATTGA
TTACTATTAATAACTAGTCAATAATCAATGTCGACCCAGGTGGCACTTTTCGGGGAAATGTGCGCGGAAC
CCCTATTTGTTTATTTTTCTAAATACATTCAAATATGTATCCGCTCATGAGACAATAACCCTGATAAATG
CTTCAATAATATTGAAAAAGGAAGAGTATGAGTATTCAACATTTCCGTGTCGCCCTTATTCCCTTTTTTG
CGGCATTTTGCCTTCCTGTTTTTGCTCACCCAGAAACGCTGGTGAAAGTAAAAGATGCTGAAGATCAGTT
GGGTGCACGAGTGGGTTACATCGAACTGGATCTCAACAGCGGTAAGATCCTTGAGAGTTTTCGCCCCGAA
GAACGTTTTCCAATGATGAGCACTTTTAAAGTTCTGCTATGTGGCGCGGTATTATCCCGTATTGACGCCG
GGCAAGAGCAACTCGGTCGCCGCATACACTATTCTCAGAATGACTTGGTTGAGTACTCACCAGTCACAGA
AAAGCATCTTACGGATGGCATGACAGTAAGAGAATTATGCAGTGCTGCCATAACCATGAGTGATAACACT
GCGGCCAACTTACTTCTGACAACGATCGGAGGACCGAAGGAGCTAACCGCTTTTTTGCACAACATGGGGG
ATCATGTAACTCGCCTTGATCGTTGGGAACCGGAGCTGAATGAAGCCATACCAAACGACGAGCGTGACAC
CACGATGCCTGTAGCAATGGCAACAACGTTGCGCAAACTATTAACTGGCGAACTACTTACTCTAGCTTCC
CGGCAACAATTAATAGACTGGATGGAGGCGGATAAAGTTGCAGGACCACTTCTGCGCTCGGCCCTTCCGG
CTGGCTGGTTTATTGCTGATAAATCTGGAGCCGGTGAGCGTGGGTCTCGCGGTATCATTGCAGCACTGGG
GCCAGATGGTAAGCCCTCCCGTATCGTAGTTATCTACACGACGGGGAGTCAGGCAACTATGGATGAACGA
AATAGACAGATCGCTGAGATAGGTGCCTCACTGATTAAGCATTGGTAACTGTCAGACCAAGTTTACTCAT
ATATACTTTAGATTGATTTAAAACTTCATTTTTAATTTAAAAGGATCTAGGTGAAGATCCTTTTTGATAA
TCTCATGACCAAAATCCCTTAACGTGAGTTTTCGTTCCACTGAGCGTCAGACCCCGTAGAAAAGATCAAA
GGATCTTCTTGAGATCCTTTTTTTCTGCGCGTAATCTGCTGCTTGCAAACAAAAAAACCACCGCTACCAG
CGGTGGTTTGTTTGCCGGATCAAGAGCTACCAACTCTTTTTCCGAAGGTAACTGGCTTCAGCAGAGCGCA
GATACCAAATACTGTTCTTCTAGTGTAGCCGTAGTTAGGCCACCACTTCAAGAACTCTGTAGCACCGCCT
ACATACCTCGCTCTGCTAATCCTGTTACCAGTGGCTGCTGCCAGTGGCGATAAGTCGTGTCTTACCGGGT
TGGACTCAAGACGATAGTTACCGGATAAGGCGCAGCGGTCGGGCTGAACGGGGGGTTCGTGCACACAGCC
CAGCTTGGAGCGAACGACCTACACCGAACTGAGATACCTACAGCGTGAGCTATGAGAAAGCGCCACGCTT
CCCGAAGGGAGAAAGGCGGACAGGTATCCGGTAAGCGGCAGGGTCGGAACAGGAGAGCGCACGAGGGAGC
TTCCAGGGGGAAACGCCTGGTATCTTTATAGTCCTGTCGGGTTTCGCCACCTCTGACTTGAGCGTCGATT
TTTGTGATGCTCGTCAGGGGGGCGGAGCCTATGGAAAAACGCCAGCAACGCGGCCTTTTTACGGTTCCTG
GCCTTTTGCTGGCCTTTTGCTCACATGTTCTTTCCTGCGTTATCCCCTGATTCTGTGGATAACCGTATTA
CCGCCTTTGAGTGAGCTGATACCGCTCGCCGCAGCCGAACGACCGAGCGCAGCGAGTCAGTGAGCGAGGA
AGCGGAAGAGCGCCCAATACGCAAACCGCCTCTCCCCGCGCGTTGGCCGATTCATTAATGCAGCGGATCC
AGACATGATAAGATACATTGATGAGTTTGGACAAACCACAACTAGAATGCAGTGAAAAAAATGCTTTATT
TGTGAAATTTGTGATGCTATTGCTTTATTTGTAACCATTATAAGCTGCAATAAACAAGTTAGCTTTTTGC
AAAAGCCTAGGCCTCCAAAAAAGCCTCCTCACTACTTCTGGAATAGCTCAGAGGCCGAGGCGGCCTCGGC
CTCTGCATAAATAAAAAAAATTAGTCAGCCATGGGGCGGAGAATGGGCGGAACTGGGCGGAGTTAGGGGC
GGGATGGGCGGAGTTAGGGGCGGGACTATGGTTGCTGACTAATTGAGATGCGGATCCGCTGGCACGACAG
GTTTCCCGACTGGAAAGCGGGCAGTGAGCGCAACGCAATTAATGTGAGTTAGCTCACTCATTAGGCACCC
CAGGCTTTACACTTTATGCTTCCGGCTCGTATGTTGTGTGGAATTGTGAGCGGATAACAATTTCACACAG
GAAACAGCTATGACCATGATTACGCCAAGCTTGGGCTGCAGGTCGAGGGATCTCCATAAGAGAAGAGGGA
CAGCTATGACTGGGAGTAGTCAGGAGAGGAGGAAAAATCTGGCTAGTAAAACATGTAAGGAAAATTTTAG
GGATGTTAAAGAAAAAAATAACACAAAACAAAATAT
